>Addgene plasmid #31710 | pMXs-B6 | addgene partial sequence | sequence record 45194 | pMX-S1811 5'-GACGGCATCGCAGCTTGGATACAC-3'
TGGACCATCCTCTAGACTGCCGGATCTAGCTAGTTAATTAAGGATCCGTTAACAAGCTTCACTTCTAGTA
CTCCTGGATCAACCAAGGTCTTGTTGAAGCAACTACAGCGCAAGGACATTGCTACTTACGATTAGTTTTG
CAGATTTGCAGTTCAGCGTATATGTGAATATATGGCTGTGCAAATCCATGCAAAACTGATTGTGGGAATG
TGTACCTTTCTGCATCGTAATGGACACCTTTATGCACATCTTCAGCATCCATGCCCATTCATCCACAGAA
TTCGTATACACTAGTGACTACAAGGACGACGATGACAAGTGATAAATAACTTCGTATAATGTATGCTATA
CGAAGTTATTCTAGTATTTAAATGCCCTCGAGCTGACTGCGGCCGCCAGCACAGTGGTCGACGATAAAAT
AAAAGATTTTATTTAGTCTCCAGAAAAAGGGGGGAATGAAAGACCCCACCTGTAGGTTTGGCAAGCTAGC
TTAAGTAACGCCATTTTGCAAGGCATGGAAAAATACATAACTGAGAATAGAGAAGTTCAGATCAAGGTCA
GGAACAGATGGAACAGCTGAATATGGGCCAAACAGGATATCTGTGGTAAGCAGTTCCTGCCCCGGCTCAG
GGCCAAGAACAGATGGAACAGCTGAATATGGGCCAAACAGGATATCTGTGGTAAGCAGTTCCTGCCCCGG
CTCAGGGCCAAGAACAGATGGTCCCCAGATGCGGTCCAGCCCTCAGCAGTTTCTAGAGAACCATCAGATG
TTTCCAGGGTGCCCCAAGGACCTGAAATGACCCTGTGCCTTATTTGAACTAACCAATCAGTTCGCTTCTC
GCTTCTGTTCGCGCGCTTCTGCTCCCCGAGCTCAATAA
