[The description below was written by a language model from this plasmid's Addgene catalogue record.]
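Description:
pMXs-B6 is a retroviral mammalian expression plasmid built on the pMXs backbone (about 4.6 kb without insert), a Moloney murine leukemia virus-derived vector family in which the cloned sequence lies between the viral long terminal repeats, downstream of the packaging signal. In vectors of this type the 5′ LTR normally serves as the promoter for the insert and the packaging signal allows the transcript to be incorporated into viral particles when the plasmid is introduced into a packaging cell line. The record itself provides no feature table, so it does not explicitly list the promoter, LTRs or other elements. In bacteria the plasmid is maintained at high copy number and selected with ampicillin. No mammalian selection marker or reporter is recorded.

The payload is a 218 bp mouse (M. musculus) fragment designated miR-19b, inserted by restriction cloning between HindIII at the 5′ end and EcoRI at the 3′ end, with both sites preserved so that the fragment can be excised again. An insert of this size is consistent with a genomic segment spanning the microRNA precursor hairpin, which would be processed by the cell's own microRNA machinery to yield the mature miRNA, although the record does not describe the exact boundaries.

The construct comes from a study of how microRNAs influence somatic cell reprogramming, which reported that the miR-302-367 cluster enhances reprogramming by accelerating a mesenchymal-to-epithelial transition. pMXs-B6 is therefore suited to stable, retrovirus-mediated overexpression of miR-19b in dividing mammalian cells, for example to test its effect in such reprogramming experiments. The record does not state the specific role of this plasmid in that work.
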