Addgene plasmid #31710: pMXs-B6
Depositing lab: Duanqing Pei. Depositing organization: Chinese Academy of Science. Publication: MicroRNA cluster 302-367 enhances somatic cell reprogramming by accelerating a mesenchymal-to-epithelial transition. Liao B, Bao X, Liu L, Feng S, Zovoilis A, Liu W, Xue Y, Cai J, Guo X, Qin B, Zhang R, Wu J, Lai L, Teng M, Niu L, Zhang B, Esteban MA, Pei D. J Biol Chem. 2011 May 13. 286(19):17359-64. 10.1074/jbc.C111.235960 PubMed 21454525.
Backbone
  Vector backbone: pMXs
  Backbone size w/o insert (bp): 4600
  Vector type: Mammalian Expression, Retroviral
Growth in bacteria
  Bacterial resistance: Ampicillin, 100 μg/mL
  Growth temperature: 37°C
  Growth strain: DH5alpha
  Copy number: High Copy
Gene/Insert
  Gene/Insert name: miR-19b
  Species: M. musculus (mouse)
  Insert size (bp): 218
  Cloning method: Restriction Enzyme; 5′ cloning site HindIII (not destroyed); 3′ cloning site EcoRI (not destroyed)
  Sequencing primers: 5′ gacggcatcgcagcttggat
Terms and licenses: Academic/Nonprofit Terms; Industry Terms: Not Available to Industry
How to cite: pMXs-B6 was a gift from Duanqing Pei (Addgene plasmid # 31710 ; http://n2t.net/addgene:31710 ; RRID:Addgene_31710)
